>Addgene plasmid #167197 | pLenti-3xFLAG-Puro PAK5 K478R/479R M173I | addgene full sequence | sequence record 333918 | Addgene NGS Result
TGGAAGGGCTAATTCACTCCCAAAGAAGACAAGATATCCTTGATCTGTGGATCTACCACACACAAGGCTA
CTTCCCTGATTAGCAGAACTACACACCAGGGCCAGGGGTCAGATATCCACTGACCTTTGGATGGTGCTAC
AAGCTAGTACCAGTTGAGCCAGATAAGGTAGAAGAGGCCAATAAAGGAGAGAACACCAGCTTGTTACACC
CTGTGAGCCTGCATGGGATGGATGACCCGGAGAGAGAAGTGTTAGAGTGGAGGTTTGACAGCCGCCTAGC
ATTTCATCACGTGGCCCGAGAGCTGCATCCGGAGTACTTCAAGAACTGCTGATATCGAGCTTGCTACAAG
GGACTTTCCGCTGGGGACTTTCCAGGGAGGCGTGGCCTGGGCGGGACTGGGGAGTGGCGAGCCCTCAGAT
CCTGCATATAAGCAGCTGCTTTTTGCCTGTACTGGGTCTCTCTGGTTAGACCAGATCTGAGCCTGGGAGC
TCTCTGGCTAACTAGGGAACCCACTGCTTAAGCCTCAATAAAGCTTGCCTTGAGTGCTTCAAGTAGTGTG
TGCCCGTCTGTTGTGTGACTCTGGTAACTAGAGATCCCTCAGACCCTTTTAGTCAGTGTGGAAAATCTCT
AGCAGTGGCGCCCGAACAGGGACTTGAAAGCGAAAGGGAAACCAGAGGAGCTCTCTCGACGCAGGACTCG
GCTTGCTGAAGCGCGCACGGCAAGAGGCGAGGGGCGGCGACTGGTGAGTACGCCAAAAATTTTGACTAGC
GGAGGCTAGAAGGAGAGAGATGGGTGCGAGAGCGTCAGTATTAAGCGGGGGAGAATTAGATCGCGATGGG
AAAAAATTCGGTTAAGGCCAGGGGGAAAGAAAAAATATAAATTAAAACATATAGTATGGGCAAGCAGGGA
GCTAGAACGATTCGCAGTTAATCCTGGCCTGTTAGAAACATCAGAAGGCTGTAGACAAATACTGGGACAG
CTACAACCATCCCTTCAGACAGGATCAGAAGAACTTAGATCATTATATAATACAGTAGCAACCCTCTATT
GTGTGCATCAAAGGATAGAGATAAAAGACACCAAGGAAGCTTTAGACAAGATAGAGGAAGAGCAAAACAA
AAGTAAGACCACCGCACAGCAAGCGGCCGGCCGCTGATCTTCAGACCTGGAGGAGGAGATATGAGGGACA
ATTGGAGAAGTGAATTATATAAATATAAAGTAGTAAAAATTGAACCATTAGGAGTAGCACCCACCAAGGC
AAAGAGAAGAGTGGTGCAGAGAGAAAAAAGAGCAGTGGGAATAGGAGCTTTGTTCCTTGGGTTCTTGGGA
GCAGCAGGAAGCACTATGGGCGCAGCGTCAATGACGCTGACGGTACAGGCCAGACAATTATTGTCTGGTA
TAGTGCAGCAGCAGAACAATTTGCTGAGGGCTATTGAGGCGCAACAGCATCTGTTGCAACTCACAGTCTG
GGGCATCAAGCAGCTCCAGGCAAGAATCCTGGCTGTGGAAAGATACCTAAAGGATCAACAGCTCCTGGGG
ATTTGGGGTTGCTCTGGAAAACTCATTTGCACCACTGCTGTGCCTTGGAATGCTAGTTGGAGTAATAAAT
CTCTGGAACAGATTTGGAATCACACGACCTGGATGGAGTGGGACAGAGAAATTAACAATTACACAAGCTT
AATACACTCCTTAATTGAAGAATCGCAAAACCAGCAAGAAAAGAATGAACAAGAATTATTGGAATTAGAT
AAATGGGCAAGTTTGTGGAATTGGTTTAACATAACAAATTGGCTGTGGTATATAAAATTATTCATAATGA
TAGTAGGAGGCTTGGTAGGTTTAAGAATAGTTTTTGCTGTACTTTCTATAGTGAATAGAGTTAGGCAGGG
ATATTCACCATTATCGTTTCAGACCCACCTCCCAACCCCGAGGGGACCCGACAGGCCCGAAGGAATAGAA
GAAGAAGGTGGAGAGAGAGACAGAGACAGATCCATTCGATTAGTGAACGGATCGGCACTGCGTGCGCCAA
TTCTGCAGACAAATGGCAGTATTCATCCACAATTTTAAAAGAAAAGGGGGGATTGGGGGGTACAGTGCAG
GGGAAAGAATAGTAGACATAATAGCAACAGACATACAAACTAAAGAATTACAAAAACAAATTACAAAAAT
TCAAAATTTTCGGGTTTATTACAGGGACAGCAGAGATCCAGTTTGGTTAGTACCGGGCCCGCTCTAGTCC
GGAATCAGTCCTGCTCCTCGGCCACGAAGTGCACGCAGTTGCCGGCCGGGTCGCGCAGGGCGAACTCCCG
CCCCCACGGCTGCTCGCCGATCTCGGTCATGGCCGGCCCGGAGGCGTCCCGGAAGTTCGTGGACACGACC
TCCGACCACTCGGCGTACAGCTCGTCCAGGCCGCGCACCCACACCCAGGCCAGGGTGTTGTCCGGCACCA
CCTGGTCCTGGACCGCGCTGATGAACAGGGTCACGTCGTCCCGGACCACACCGGCGAAGTCGTCCTCCAC
GAAGTCCCGGGAGAACCCGAGCCGGTCGGTCCAGAACTCGACCGCTCCGGCGACGTCGCGCGCGGTGAGC
ACCGGAACGGCACTGGTCAACTTGGCCATGGTGGCCCTCCTATAGTGAGTCGTATTATACTATGCCGATA
TACTATGCCGATGATTAATTGTCAACACGTGCTGCAGGTCCGAGGTTCTAGGCTGCCACGTCAGACGAAG
GGCGCAGCGAGCGTCCTGATCCTTCCGCCCGGACGCTCAGGACAGCGGCCCGCTGCTCATAAGACTCGGC
CTTAGAACCCCAGTATCAGCAGAAGGACATTTTAGGACGGGACTTGGGTGACTCTAGGGCACTGGTTTTC
TTTCCAGAGAGCGGAACAGGCGAGGAAAAGTAGTCCCTTCTCGGCGATTCTGCGGAGGGATCTCCGTGGG
GCGGTGAACGCCGATGATTATATAAGGACGCGCCGGGTGTGGCACAGCTAGTTCCGTCGCAGCCGGGATT
TGGGTCGCGGTTCTTGTTTGTGGATCGCTGTGATCGTCACTTGGTGAGTAGCGGGCTGCTGGGCTGGCCG
GGGCTTTCGTGGCCGCCGGGCCGCTCGGTGGGACGGAAGCGTGTGGAGAGACCGCCAAGGGCTGTAGTCT
GGGTCCGCGAGCAAGGTTGCCCTGAACTGGGGGTTGGGGGGAGCGCAGCAAAATGGCGGCTGTTCCCGAG
TCTTGAATGGAAGACGCTTGTGAGGCGGGCTGTGAGGTCGTTGAAACAAGGTGGGGGGCATGGTGGGCGG
CAAGAACCCAAGGTCTTGAGGCCTTCGCTAATGCGGGAAAGCTCTTATTCGGGTGAGATGGGCTGGGGCA
CCATCTGGGGACCCTGACGTGAAGTTTGTCACTGACTGGAGAACTCGGTTTGTCGTCTGTTGCGGGGGCG
GCAGTTATGGCGGTGCCGTTGGGCAGTGCACCCGTACCTTTGGGAGCGCGCGCCCTCGTCGTGTCGTGAC
GTCACCCGTTCTGTTGGCTTATAATGCAGGGTGGGGCCACCTGCCGGTAGGTGTGCGGTAGGCTTTTCTC
CGTCGCAGGACGCAGGGTTCGGGCCTAGGGTAGGCTCTCCTGAATCGACAGGCGCCGGACCTCTGGTGAG
GGGAGGGATAAGTGAGGCGTCAGTTTCTTTGGTCGGTTTTATGTACCTATCTTCTTAAGTAGCTGAAGCT
CCGGTTTTGAACTATGCGCTCGGGGTTGGCGAGTGTGTTTTGTGAAGTTTTTTAGGCACCTTTTGAAATG
TAATCATTTGGGTCAATATGTAATTTTCAGTGTTAGACTAGTAAATTGTCCGCTAAATTCTGGCCGTTTT
TGGCTTTTTTGTTAGACGCTAGCGGATCCATGGACTACAAAGACCATGACGGTGATTATAAAGATCATGA
TATCGATTACAAGGATGACGATGACAAGCTAGCGATGTTTGGGAAGAAAAAGAAAAAGATTGAAATATCT
GGCCCGTCCAACTTTGAACACAGGGTTCATACTGGGTTTGATCCACAAGAGCAGAAGTTTACCGGCCTTC
CCCAGCAGTGGCACAGCCTGTTAGCAGATACGGCCAACAGGCCAAAGCCTATGGTGGACCCTTCATGCAT
CACACCCATCCAGCTGGCTCCTATGAAGACAATCGTTAGAGGAAACAAACCCTGCAAGGAAACCTCCATC
AACGGCCTGCTAGAGGATTTTGACAACATCTCGGTGACTCGCTCCAACTCCCTAAGGAAAGAAAGCCCAC
CCACCCCAGATCAGGGAGCCTCCAGCCACGGTCCAGGCCACGCGGAAGAAAATGGCTTCATCACCTTCTC
CCAGTATTCCAGCGAATCCGATACTACTGCTGACTACACGACCGAAAAGTACAGGGAGAAGAGTCTCTAT
GGAGATGATCTGGATCCGTATTATAGAGGCAGCCACGCAGCCAAGCAAAATGGGCACGTAATCAAAATGA
AGCACGGGGAGGCCTACTATTCTGAGGTGAAGCCTTTGAAATCCGATTTTGCCAGATTTTCTGCCGATTA
TCACTCACATTTGGACTCACTGAGCAAACCAAGTGAATACAGTGACCTCAAGTGGGAGTATCAGAGAGCC
TCGAGTAGCTCCCCTCTGGATTATTCATTCCAATTCACACCTTCTAGAACTGCAGGGACCAGCGGGTGCT
CCAAGGAGAGCCTGGCGTACAGTGAAAGTGAATGGGGACCCAGCCTGGATGACTATGACAGGAGGCCAAA
GTCTTCGTACCTGAATCAGACAAGCCCTCAGCCCACCATGCGGCAGAGGTCCAGGTCAGGCTCGGGACTC
CAGGAACCGATGATGCCATTTGGAGCAAGTGCATTTAAAACCCATCCCCAAGGACACTCCTACAACTCCT
ACACCTACCCTCGCTTGTCCGAGCCCACAATGTGCATTCCAAAGGTGGATTACGATCGAGCACAGATGGT
CCTCAGCCCTCCACTGTCAGGGTCTGACACCTACCCCAGGGGCCCTGCCAAACTACCTCAAAGTCAAAGC
AAATCGGGCTATTCCTCAAGCAGTCACCAGTACCCGTCTGGGTACCACAAAGCCACCTTGTACCATCACC
CCTCCCTGCAGAGCAGTTCGCAGTACATCTCCACGGCTTCCTACCTGAGCTCCCTCAGCCTCTCATCCAG
CACCTACCCGCCGCCCAGCTGGGGCTCCTCCTCCGACCAGCAGCCCTCCAGGGTGTCCCATGAACAGTTT
CGGGCGGCCCTGCAGCTGGTGGTCAGCCCAGGAGACCCCAGGGAATACTTGGCCAACTTTATCAAAATCG
GGGAAGGCTCAACCGGCATCGTATGCATCGCCACCGAGAAACACACAGGGAAACAAGTTGCAGTGAGGAG
AATGGACCTCCGGAAGCAACAGAGACGAGAACTGCTTTTCAATGAGGTCGTGATCATGCGGGATTACCAC
CATGACAATGTGGTTGACATGTACAGCAGCTACCTTGTCGGCGATGAGCTCTGGGTGGTCATGGAGTTTC
TAGAAGGTGGTGCCTTGACAGACATTGTGACTCACACCAGAATGAATGAAGAACAGATAGCTACTGTCTG
CCTGTCAGTTCTGAGAGCTCTCTCCTACCTTCATAACCAAGGAGTGATTCACAGGGACATAAAAAGTGAC
TCCATCCTCCTGACAAGCGATGGCCGGATAAAGTTGTCTGATTTTGGTTTCTGTGCTCAAGTTTCCAAAG
AGGTGCCGAAGAGGAAATCATTGGTTGGCACTCCCTACTGGATGGCCCCTGAGGTGATTTCTAGGCTACC
TTATGGGACAGAGGTGGACATCTGGTCCCTCGGGATCATGGTGATAGAAATGATTGATGGCGAGCCCCCC
TACTTCAATGAGCCTCCCCTCCAGGCGATGCGGAGGATCCGGGACAGTTTACCTCCAAGAGTGAAGGACC
TACACAAGGTTTCTTCAGTGCTCCGGGGATTCCTAGACTTGATGTTGGTGAGGGAGCCCTCTCAGAGAGC
AACAGCCCAGGAACTCCTCGGACATCCATTCTTAAAACTAGCAGGTCCACCGTCTTGCATTGTCCCCCTC
ATGAGACAATACAGGCATCACTGAATTCTGCAGATATCCAGCACAGTGGCGGCCGCTCGAGTCTAGAGTT
AACGCAAATTCCGCCCCTCTCCCTCCCCCCCCCCCTAACGTTACTGGCCGAAGCCGCTTGGAATAAGGCC
GGTGTGCGTTTGTCTATATGTTATTTTCCACCATATTGCCGTCTTTTGGCAATGTGAGGGCCCGGAAACC
TGGCCCTGTCTTCTTGACGAGCATTCCTAGGGGTCTTTCCCCTCTCGCCAAAGGAATGCAAGGTCTGTTG
AATGTCGTGAAGGAAGCAGTTCCTCTGGAAGCTTCTTGAAGACAAACAACGTCTGTAGCGACCCTTTGCA
GGCAGCGGAACCCCCCACCTGGCGACAGGTGCCTCTGCGGCCAAAAGCCACGTGTATAAGATACACCTGC
AAAGGCGGCACAACCCCAGTGCCACGTTGTGAGTTGGATAGTTGTGGAAAGAGTCAAATGGCTCTCCTCA
AGCGTATTCAACAAGGGGCTGAAGGATGCCCAGAAGGTACCCCATTGTATGGGATCTGATCTGGGGCCTC
GGTGCACATGCTTTACATGTGTTTAGTCGAGGTTAAAAAAACGTCTAGGCCCCCCGAACCACGGGGACGT
GGTTTTCCTTTGAAAAACACGATAATACCATGGCCACCGAGTACAAGCCCACGGTGCGCCTCGCCACCCG
CGACGACGTCCCCCGGGCCGTACGCACCCTCGCCGCCGCGTTCGCCGACTACCCCGCCACGCGCCACACC
GTCGACCCGGACCGCCACATCGAGCGGGTCACCGAGCTGCAAGAACTCTTCCTCACGCGCGTCGGGCTCG
ACATCGGCAAGGTGTGGGTCGCGGACGACGGCGCCGCGGTGGCGGTCTGGACCACGCCGGAGAGCGTCGA
AGCGGGGGCGGTGTTCGCCGAGATCGGCTCGCGCATGGCCGAGTTGAGCGGTTCCCGGCTGGCCGCGCAG
CAACAGATGGAAGGCCTCCTGGCGCCGCACCGGCCCAAGGAGCCCGCGTGGTTCCTGGCCACCGTCGGCG
TCTCGCCCGACCACCAGGGCAAGGGTCTGGGCAGCGCCGTCGTGCTCCCCGGAGTGGAGGCGGCCGAGCG
CGCTGGGGTGCCCGCCTTCCTGGAGACCTCCGCGCCCCGCAACCTCCCCTTCTACGAGCGGCTCGGCTTC
ACCGTCACCGCCGACGTCGAGGTGCCCGAAGGACCGCGCACCTGGTGCATGACCCGCAAGCCCGGTGCCT
GAGTTCGCGTCTGGAACAATCAACCTCTGGATTACAAAATTTGTGAAAGATTGACTGGTATTCTTAACTA
TGTTGCTCCTTTTACGCTATGTGGATACGCTGCTTTAATGCCTTTGTATCATGCTATTGCTTCCCGTATG
GCTTTCATTTTCTCCTCCTTGTATAAATCCTGGTTGCTGTCTCTTTATGAGGAGTTGTGGCCCGTTGTCA
GGCAACGTGGCGTGGTGTGCACTGTGTTTGCTGACGCAACCCCCACTGGTTGGGGCATTGCCACCACCTG
TCAGCTCCTTTCCGGGACTTTCGCTTTCCCCCTCCCTATTGCCACGGCGGAACTCATCGCCGCCTGCCTT
GCCCGCTGCTGGACAGGGGCTCGGCTGTTGGGCACTGACAATTCCGTGGTGTTGTCGGGGAAGCTGACGT
CCTTTCCATGGCTGCTCGCCTGTGTTGCCACCTGGATTCTGCGCGGGACGTCCTTCTGCTACGTCCCTTC
GGCCCTCAATCCAGCGGACCTTCCTTCCCGCGGCCTGCTGCCGGCTCTGCGGCCTCTTCCGCGTCTTCGC
CTTCGCCCTCAGACGAGTCGGATCTCCCTTTGGGCCGCCTCCCCGCCTGGAATTAATTCTGCAGTCGAGA
CCTAGAAAAACATGGAGCAATCACAAGTAGCAATACAGCAGCTACCAATGCTGATTGTGCCTGGCTAGAA
GCACAAGAGGAGGAGGAGGTGGGTTTTCCAGTCACACCTCAGGTACCTTTAAGACCAATGACTTACAAGG
CAGCTGTAGATCTTAGCCACTTTTTAAAAGAAAAGAGGGGACTGGAAGGGCTAATTCACTCCCAACGAAG
ACAAGATCTGCTTTTTGCTTGTACTGGGTCTCTCTGGTTAGACCAGATCTGAGCCTGGGAGCTCTCTGGC
TAACTAGGGAACCCACTGCTTAAGCCTCAATAAAGCTTGCCTTGAGTGCTTCAAGTAGTGTGTGCCCGTC
TGTTGTGTGACTCTGGTAACTAGAGATCCCTCAGACCCTTTTAGTCAGTGTGGAAAATCTCTAGCAGTAG
TAGTTCATGTCATCTTATTATTCAGTATTTATAACTTGCAAAGAAATGAATATCAGAGAGTGAGAGGCCT
TGACATTGTTTAAACCCGCTGATCAGCCTCGACTGTGCCTTCTAGTTGCCAGCCATCTGTTGTTTGCCCC
TCCCCCGTGCCTTCCTTGACCCTGGAAGGTGCCACTCCCACTGTCCTTTCCTAATAAAATGAGGAAATTG
CATCGCATTGTCTGAGTAGGTGTCATTCTATTCTGGGGGGTGGGGTGGGGCAGGACAGCAAGGGGGAGGA
TTGGGAAGACAATAGCAGGCATGCTGGGGATGCGGTGGGCTCTATGGCTTCTGAGGCGGAAAGAACCAGC
TGGGGCTCTAGGGGGTATCCCC
[124 nt withheld, positions 8773-8896]
C
[91 nt withheld, positions 8898-8988]
A
[49 nt withheld, positions 8990-9038]
CCTTTGACGTTGGAGTCCACGTTCTTT
[37 nt withheld, positions 9066-9102]
ACCCTATCTCGGTCTATTCTTTTGATTTATAAGGGATTTTGCCGATTTCGGCCTATTGGTTAAAAAATGA
GCTGATTTAACAAAAATTTAACGCGAATTAATTCTGTGGAATGTGTGTCAGTTAGGGTGTGGAAAGTCCC
CAGGCTCCCCAGCAGGCAGAAGTATGCAAAGCATGCATCTCAATTAGTCAGCAACCAGGTGTGGAAAGTC
CCCAGGCTCCCCAGCAGGCAGAAGTATGCAAAGCATGCATCTCAATTAGTCAGCAACCATAGTCCCGCCC
CTAACTCCGCCCATCCCGCCCCTAACTCCGCCCAGTTCCGCCCATTCTCCGCCCCATGGCTGACTAATTT
TTTTTATTTATGCAGAGGCCGAGGCCGCCTCTGCCTCTGAGCTATTCCAGAAGTAGTGAGGAGGCTTTTT
TGGAGGCCTAGGCTTTTGCAAAAAGCTCCCGGGAGCTTGTATATCCATTTTCGGATCTGATCAGCACGTG
ATGAAAAAGCCTGAACTCACCGCGACGTCTGTCGAGAAGTTTCTGATCGAAAAGTTCGACAGCGTCTCCG
ACCTGATGCAGCTCTCGGAGGGCGAAGAATCTCGTGCTTTCAGCTTCGATGTAGGAGGGCGTGGATATGT
CCTGCGGGTAAATAGCTGCGCCGATGGTTTCTACAAAGATCGTTATGTTTATCGGCACTTTGCATCGGCC
GCGCTCCCGATTCCGGAAGTGCTTGACATTGGGGAATTAATTCAGCGAGAGCCTGACCTATTGCATCTCC
CGCCGTGCACAGGGTGTCACGTTGCAAGACCTGCCTGAAACCGAACTGCCCGCTGTTCTGCAGCCGGTCG
CGGAGGCCATGGATGCGATCGCTGCGGCCGATCTTAGCCAGACGAGCGGGTTCGGCCCATTCGGACCGCA
AGGAATCGGTCAATACACTACATGGCGTGATTTCATATGCGCGATTGCTGATCCCCATGTGTATCACTGG
CAAACTGTGATGGACGACACCGTCAGTGCGTCCGTCGCGCAGGCTCTCGATGAGCTGATGCTTTGGGCCG
AGGACTGCCCCGAAGTCCGGCACCTCGTGCACGCGGATTTCGGCTCCAACAATGTCCTGACGGACAATGG
CCGCATAACAGCGGTCATTGACTGGAGCGAGGCGATGTTCGGGGATTCCCAATACGAGGTCGCCAACATC
TTCTTCTGGAGGCCGTGGTTGGCTTGTATGGAGCAGCAGACGCGCTACTTCGAGCGGAGGCATCCGGAGC
TTGCAGGATCGCCGCGGCTCCGGGCGTATATGCTCCGCATTGGTCTTGACCAACTCTATCAGAGCTTGGT
TGACGGCAATTTCGATGATGCAGCTTGGGCGCAGGGTCGATGCGACGCAATCGTCCGATCCGGAGCCGGG
ACTGTCGGGCGTACACAAATCGCCCGCAGAAGCGCGGCCGTCTGGACCGATGGCTGTGTAGAAGTACTCG
CCGATAGTGGAAACCGACGCCCCAGCACTCGTCCGAGGGCAAAGGAATAGCACGTGCTACGAGATTTCGA
TTCCACCGCCGCCTTCTATGAAAGGTTGGGCTTCGGAATCGTTTTCCGGGACGCCGGCTGGATGATCCTC
CAGCGCGGGGATCTCATGCTGGAGTTCTTCGCCCACCCCAACTTGTTTATTGCAGCTTATAATGGTTACA
AATAAAGCAATAGCATCACAAATTTCACAAATAAAGCATTTTTTTCACTGCATTCTAGTTGTGGTTTGTC
CAAACTCATCAATGTATCTTATCATGTCTGTATACCGTCGACCTCTAGCTAGAGCTTGGCGTAATCATGG
TCATAGCTGTTTCCTGTGTGAAATTGTTATCCGCTCACAATTCCACACAACATACGAGCCGGAAGCATAA
AGTGTAAAGCCTGGGGTGCCTAATGAGTGAGCTAACTCACATTAATTGCGTTGCGCTCACTGCCCGCTTT
CCAGTCGGGAAACCTGTCGTGCCAGCTGCATTAATGAATCGGCCAACGCGCGGGGAGAGGCGGTTTGCGT
ATTGGGCGCTCTTCCGCTTCCTCGCTCACTGACTCGCTGCGCTCGGTCGTTCGGCTGCGGCGAGCGGTAT
CAGCTCACTCAAAGGCGGTAATACGGTTATCCACAGAATCAGGGGATAACGCAGGAAAGAACATGTGAGC
AAAAGGCCAGCAAAAGGCCAGGAACCGTAAAAAGGCCGCGTTGCTGGCGTTTTTCCATAGGCTCCGCCCC
CCTGACGAGCATCACAAAAATCGACGCTCAAGTCAGAGGTGGCGAAACCCGACAGGACTATAAAGATACC
AGGCGTTTCCCCCTGGAAGCTCCCTCGTGCGCTCTCCTGTTCCGACCCTGCCGCTTACCGGATACCTGTC
CGCCTTTCTCCCTTCGGGAAGCGTGGCGCTTTCTCATAGCTCACGCTGTAGGTATCTCAGTTCGGTGTAG
GTCGTTCGCTCCAAGCTGGGCTGTGTGCACGAACCCCCCGTTCAGCCCGACCGCTGCGCCTTATCCGGTA
ACTATCGTCTTGAGTCCAACCCGGTAAGACACGACTTATCGCCACTGGCAGCAGCCACTGGTAACAGGAT
TAGCAGAGCGAGGTATGTAGGCGGTGCTACAGAGTTCTTGAAGTGGTGGCCTAACTACGGCTACACTAGA
AGAACAGTATTTGGTATCTGCGCTCTGCTGAAGCCAGTTACCTTCGGAAAAAGAGTTGGTAGCTCTTGAT
CCGGCAAACAAACCACCGCTGGTAGCGGTGGTTTTTTTGTTTGCAAGCAGCAGATTACGCGCAGAAAAAA
AGGATCTCAAGAAGATCCTTTGATCTTTTCTACGGGGTCTGACGCTCAGTGGAACGAAAACTCACGTTAA
GGGATTTTGGTCATGAGATTATCAAAAAGGATCTTCACCTAGATCCTTTTAAATTAAAAATGAAGTTTTA
AATCAATCTAAAGTATATATGAGTAAACTTGGTCTGACAGTTACCAATGCTTAATCAGTGAGGCACCTAT
CTCAGCGATCTGTCTATTTCGTTCATCCATAGTTGCCTGACTCCCCGTCGTGTAGATAACTACGATACGG
GAGGGCTTACCATCTGGCCCCAGTGCTGCAATGATACCGCGAGACCCACGCTCACCGGCTCCAGATTTAT
CAGCAATAAACCAGCCAGCCGGAAGGGCCGAGCGCAGAAGTGGTCCTGCAACTTTATCCGCCTCCATCCA
GTCTATTAATTGTTGCCGGGAAGCTAGAGTAAGTAGTTCGCCAGTTAATAGTTTGCGCAACGTTGTTGCC
ATTGCTACAGGCATCGTGGTGTCACGCTCGTCGTTTGGTATGGCTTCATTCAGCTCCGGTTCCCAACGAT
CAAGGCGAGTTACATGATCCCCCATGTTGTGCAAAAAAGCGGTTAGCTCCTTCGGTCCTCCGATCGTTGT
CAGAAGTAAGTTGGCCGCAGTGTTATCACTCATGGTTATGGCAGCACTGCATAATTCTCTTACTGTCATG
CCATCCGTAAGATGCTTTTCTGTGACTGGTGAGTACTCAACCAAGTCATTCTGAGAATAGTGTATGCGGC
GACCGAGTTGCTCTTGCCCGGCGTCAATACGGGATAATACCGCGCCACATAGCAGAACTTTAAAAGTGCT
CATCATTGGAAAACGTTCTTCGGGGCGAAAACTCTCAAGGATCTTACCGCTGTTGAGATCCAGTTCGATG
TAACCCACTCGTGCACCCAACTGATCTTCAGCATCTTTTACTTTCACCAGCGTTTCTGGGTGAGCAAAAA
CAGGAAGGCAAAATGCCGCAAAAAAGGGAATAAGGGCGACACGGAAATGTTGAATACTCATACTCTTCCT
TTTTCAATATTATTGAAGCATTTATCAGGGTTATTGTCTCATGAGCGGATACATATTTGAATGTATTTAG
AAAAATAAACAAATAGGGGTTCCGCGCACATTTCCCCGAAAAGTGCCACCTGACGTCGACGGATCGGGAG
ATCAACTTGTTTATTGCAGCTTATAATGGTTACAAATAAAGCAATAGCATCACAAATTTCACAAATAAAG
CATTTTTTTCACTGCATTCTAGTTGTGGTTTGTCCAAACTCATCAATGTATCTTATCATGTCTGGATCAA
CTGGATAACTCAAGCTAACCAAAATCATCCCAAACTTCCCACCCCATACCCTATTACCACTGCCAATTAC
CTGTGGTTTCATTTACTCTAAACCTGTGATTCCTCTGAATTATTTTCATTTTAAAGAAATTGTATTTGTT
AAATATGTACTACAAACTTAGTAGT
Features (pLannotate 1.2.2; 32 found; start..end, strand, type, name):
    377..634     +  LTR            5' LTR (truncated): truncated 5' long terminal repeat (LTR) from HIV-1
    681..806     +  misc_feature   HIV-1 Ψ: packaging signal of human immunodeficiency virus type 1
    790..1128    +  CDS            HIV-1 gag (fragment): gag protein from human immunodeficiency virus 1; gag
   1303..1536    +  misc_feature   RRE: The Rev response element (RRE) of HIV-1 allows for Rev-dependent mRNA export from the nucleus to the cytoplasm.
   1913..2013    +  CDS            Rev (fragment): human immunodeficiency virus 1 (HIV-1) Rev protein; rev; enhances nuclear export of unspliced and incompletely spliced viral mRNAs
   2063..2180    +  misc_feature   cPPT/CTS: central polypurine tract and central termination sequence of HIV-1
   2245..2619    -  CDS            BleoR: antibiotic-binding protein; Sh ble from Streptoalloteichus hindustanus; confers resistance to bleomycin, phleomycin, and Zeocin™
   2639..2686    -  promoter       EM7 promoter: synthetic bacterial promoter&nbsp
   2712..3867    +  promoter       UbC promoter: human ubiquitin C promoter
   3883..3948    +  CDS            3xFLAG: three tandem FLAG® epitope tags, followed by an enterokinase cleavage site
   3955..6111    +  CDS            PAK5: PAK5_HUMAN - Also known as KIAA1264, PAK7. Experimental evidence at protein level: Swiss-Prot protein existence level 1. Serine/threonine protein kinase that plays a role in a variety of different signaling pathways including cytoskeleton regulation, cell migration, proliferation or cell survival. Activation by various effectors including growth factor receptors or active CDC42 and RAC1 results in a conformational change and a subsequent autophosphorylation on several serine and/or threonine residues. Phosphorylates the proto-oncogene RAF1 and stimulates its kinase activity. Promotes cell surv
   6174..6757    +  misc_feature   IRES2: internal ribosome entry site (IRES) of the encephalomyocarditis virus (EMCV)
   6756..7352    +  CDS            PuroR: puromycin N-acetyltransferase; pac from Streptomyces alboniger; confers resistance to puromycin
   7368..7956    +  misc_feature   WPRE: woodchuck hepatitis virus posttranscriptional regulatory element
   7973..8161    +  CDS            nef (fragment): NEF_HV1Z2 - Experimental evidence at protein level: Swiss-Prot protein existence level 1. Extracellular Nef protein targets CD4(+) T-lymphocytes for apoptosis by interacting with CXCR4 surface receptors. From Human immunodeficiency virus type 1 group M subtype D (isolate Z2/CDC-Z34) (HIV-1).
   8163..8396    +  LTR            3' LTR (ΔU3): self-inactivating 3' long terminal repeat (LTR) from HIV-1
   8503..8727    +  polyA_signal   bGH poly(A) signal: bovine growth hormone polyadenylation signal
   8731..8752    +  promoter       SV40 promoter (fragment): SV40 enhancer and early promoter
   8773..9201    +  rep_origin     f1 ori (sequence partly withheld): f1 bacteriophage origin of replication; arrow indicates direction of (+) strand synthesis
   9215..9544    +  promoter       SV40 promoter: SV40 enhancer and early promoter
   9593..10622   +  CDS            HygR (fragment): aminoglycoside phosphotransferase from E. coli; aph(4)-Ia; confers resistance to hygromycin
  10632..10757   +  CDS            ble (fragment): BLE_KLEPN - Experimental evidence at protein level: Swiss-Prot protein existence level 1. Binding protein with a strong affinity to the bleomycin family of antibiotics. Binds to CL990; an antimitotic-antibiotic compound. From Klebsiella pneumoniae.
  10752..10873   +  polyA_signal   SV40 poly(A) signal: SV40 polyadenylation signal
  10944..10966   -  protein_bind   lac operator (fragment): The lac repressor binds to the lac operator to inhibit transcription in E. coli. This inhibition can be relieved by adding lactose or isopropyl-β-D-thiogalactopyranoside (IPTG). lac repressor encoded by lacI
  10970..11000   -  promoter       lac promoter: promoter for the E. coli lac operon
  11015..11036   -  protein_bind   CAP binding site: CAP binding activates transcription in the presence of cAMP. E. coli catabolite activator protein
  11049..11141   -  CDS            lacI (fragment): lac repressor; lacI; The lac repressor binds to the lac operator to inhibit transcription in E. coli. This inhibition can be relieved by adding lactose or isopropyl-β-D-thiogalactopyranoside (IPTG).
  11324..11912   -  rep_origin     ori: high-copy-number ColE1/pMB1/pBR322/pUC origin of replication
  12083..12943   -  CDS            AmpR: β-lactamase; bla; confers resistance to ampicillin, carbenicillin, and related antibiotics
  12944..13048   -  promoter       AmpR promoter: bla
  13096..13230   +  polyA_signal   SV40 poly(A) signal: SV40 polyadenylation signal
  13397..329     +  CDS            nef (fragment) (across the origin): NEF_HV1BR - Experimental evidence at protein level: Swiss-Prot protein existence level 1. Extracellular Nef protein targets CD4(+) T-lymphocytes for apoptosis by interacting with CXCR4 surface receptors (PubMed:14990729). From Human immunodeficiency virus type 1 group M subtype B (isolate BRU/LAI) (HIV-1).
