[The description below was written by a language model from this plasmid's Addgene catalogue record and pLannotate feature annotations shown in this document.]
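Description:
pLenti-3xFLAG-Puro PAK5 K478R/479R M173I is a 13.4 kb HIV-1-based lentiviral vector for mammalian expression, built on the p-Lenti-puro backbone. It is propagated in E. coli through a high-copy ColE1/pUC-type origin with ampicillin selection (AmpR), and it also carries an f1 origin. The viral portion contains a truncated 5' LTR, the Ψ packaging signal with a gag fragment, the RRE for Rev-dependent nuclear export of the genomic RNA, the cPPT/CTS element, and a ΔU3 self-inactivating 3' LTR. After integration, expression therefore depends on the internal promoter rather than on LTR activity.

The payload is driven by the human ubiquitin C (UbC) promoter, which transcribes an N-terminal 3xFLAG tag followed by the human PAK5 (PAK7) serine/threonine kinase coding sequence. This insert carries the K478R/K479R substitutions, described in the record as kinase-dead, together with M173I. The associated publication concerns melanoma-associated mutations in the serine-rich domain of PAK5. An EMCV IRES downstream of PAK5 links puromycin N-acetyltransferase to the same transcript, so puromycin-resistant transduced cells should also express the tagged kinase, and a WPRE boosts transcript expression.

The annotation also detects an EM7-driven BleoR cassette in reverse orientation between the cPPT and the UbC promoter. Outside the LTRs it finds an SV40 promoter with a hygromycin-resistance fragment and a ble fragment. The catalogue lists only puromycin as the mammalian selectable marker, so the record does not establish these elements as functional. The construct suits stable expression of the double mutant, with FLAG-based detection or pulldown, to test whether effects of M173I depend on kinase activity.
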