Addgene plasmid #167197: pLenti-3xFLAG-Puro PAK5 K478R/479R M173I
Purpose: puromycin resistant lentiviral vector for expression of PAK5 K478R/479R M173I; PAK7 Kinase dead & M173I double mutant
Depositing lab: Christin Burd. Depositing organization: Ohio State University. Publication: Melanoma-associated mutants within the serine-rich domain of PAK5 direct kinase activity to mitogenic pathways. LaPak KM, Vroom DC, Garg AA, Guan X, Hays JL, Song JW, Burd CE. Oncotarget. 2018 May 22;9(39):25386-25401. doi: 10.18632/oncotarget.25356. eCollection 2018 May 22. PubMed 29875996.
Backbone
  Vector backbone: p-Lenti-puro
  Vector type: Mammalian Expression, Lentiviral
  Selectable markers: Puromycin
Growth in bacteria
  Bacterial resistance: Ampicillin, 100 μg/mL
  Growth temperature: 37°C
  Growth strain: NEB Stable
  Copy number: High Copy
Gene/Insert
  Gene/Insert name: PAK5 K478R/479R M173I (alt name: PAK7 K478R/479R M173I)
  Species: H. sapiens (human)
  Promoter: UBC
  Cloning method: Gibson Cloning
  Sequencing primers: 5′ GTAAATTGTCCGCTAAATTCTGGCCGTT; 3′ CACACCGGCCTTATTCCAAGCG
Resource information
  A portion of this plasmid was derived from a plasmid made by: pDEST-PAK5 was kindly provided by Dr. J. Brognard
Terms and licenses: Academic/Nonprofit Terms; Industry Terms: Not Available to Industry
How to cite: pLenti-3xFLAG-Puro PAK5 K478R/479R M173I was a gift from Christin Burd (Addgene plasmid # 167197 ; http://n2t.net/addgene:167197 ; RRID:Addgene_167197)
